LOCUS       Exported 10217 bp ds-DNA circular SYN 12-MAY-2021
DEFINITION  Contains codon-optimized SaCas9 and gRNA for streptomyces.
ACCESSION   .
VERSION     .
KEYWORDS    pCRISPomyces-SaCas9
SOURCE      synthetic DNA construct
  ORGANISM  synthetic DNA construct
REFERENCE   1 (bases 1 to 10217)
  AUTHORS   Yeo WL, Heng E, Tan LL, Lim YW, Lim YH, Hoon S, Zhao H, Zhang MM,
            Wong FT
  TITLE     Characterization of Cas proteins for CRISPR-Cas editing in
            streptomycetes.
  JOURNAL   Biotechnol Bioeng. 2019 May 15. doi: 10.1002/bit.27021.
  PUBMED    31090220
REFERENCE   2 (bases 1 to 10217)
  AUTHORS   .
  TITLE     Direct Submission
  JOURNAL   Exported May 12, 2021 from SnapGene Server 1.1.58
            http://www.snapgene.com
FEATURES             Location/Qualifiers
     source          1..10217
                     /organism="synthetic DNA construct"
                     /mol_type="other DNA"
     promoter        1..302
                     /label=rpsL promoter
                     /note="promoter for the Xylanimonas cellulosilytica
                     ribosomal protein S12 gene"
     CDS             303..3464
                     /codon_start=1
                     /product="Cas9 endonuclease from the Staphylococcus aureus
                     Type II CRISPR/Cas system"
                     /label=SaCas9
                     /note="generates RNA-guided double strand breaks in DNA"
                     /translation="MKRNYILGLDIGITSVGYGIIDYETRDVIDAGVRLFKEANVENNE
                     GRRSKRGARRLKRRRRHRIQRVKKLLFDYNLLTDHSELSGINPYEARVKGLSQKLSEEE
                     FSAALLHLAKRRGVHNVNEVEEDTGNELSTKEQISRNSKALEEKYVAELQLERLKKDGE
                     VRGSINRFKTSDYVKEAKQLLKVQKAYHQLDQSFIDTYIDLLETRRTYYEGPGEGSPFG
                     WKDIKEWYEMLMGHCTYFPEELRSVKYAYNADLYNALNDLNNLVITRDENEKLEYYEKF
                     QIIENVFKQKKKPTLKQIAKEILVNEEDIKGYRVTSTGKPEFTNLKVYHDIKDITARKE
                     IIENAELLDQIAKILTIYQSSEDIQEELTNLNSELTQEEIEQISNLKGYTGTHNLSLKA
                     INLILDELWHTNDNQIAIFNRLKLVPKKVDLSQQKEIPTTLVDDFILSPVVKRSFIQSI
                     KVINAIIKKYGLPNDIIIELAREKNSKDAQKMINEMQKRNRQTNERIEEIIRTTGKENA
                     KYLIEKIKLHDMQEGKCLYSLEAIPLEDLLNNPFNYEVDHIIPRSVSFDNSFNNKVLVK
                     QEENSKKGNRTPFQYLSSSDSKISYETFKKHILNLAKGKGRISKTKKEYLLEERDINRF
                     SVQKDFINRNLVDTRYATRGLMNLLRSYFRVNNLDVKVKSINGGFTSFLRRKWKFKKER
                     NKGYKHHAEDALIIANADFIFKEWKKLDKAKKVMENQMFEEKQAESMPEIETEQEYKEI
                     FITPHQIKHIKDFKDYKYSHRVDKKPNRELINDTLYSTRKDDKGNTLIVNNLNGLYDKD
                     NDKLKKLINKSPEKLLMYHHDPQTYQKLKLIMEQYGDEKNPLYKYYEETGNYLTKYSKK
                     DNGPVIKKIKYYGNKLNAHLDITDDYPNSRNKVVKLSLKPYRFDVYLDNGVYKFVTVKN
                     LDVIKKENYYEVNSKCYEEAKKLKKISNQAEFIASFYNNDLIKINGELYRVIGVNNDLL
                     NRIEVNMIDITYREYLENMNDKRPPRIIKTIASKTQSIKKYSTDILGNLYEVKSKKHPQ
                     IIKKG"
     promoter        3664..3948
                     /label=gapdh promoter
                     /note="glyceraldehyde-3-phosphate dehydrogenase promoter
                     from Eggerthella lenta"
     CDS             complement(3957..4253)
                     /codon_start=1
                     /gene="lacZ fragment"
                     /product="LacZ-alpha fragment of beta-galactosidase"
                     /label=lacZ-alpha
                     /translation="MTMITPSAQLTLTKGNKSWRTSRGGPVPNSPYSESYYARSLAVVL
                     QRRDWENPGVTQLNRLAAHPPFASWRNSEEARTDRPSQQLRSLNGEWDAPCSG"
     primer_bind     4103..4125
                     /label=M13/pUC Forward
                     /note="In lacZ gene"
     primer_bind     4117..4134
                     /label=M13 Forward
                     /note="In lacZ gene. Also called M13-F20 or M13 (-21)
                     Forward"
     primer_bind     4118..4134
                     /label=M13 fwd
                     /note="common sequencing primer, one of multiple similar
                     variants"
     primer_bind     4144..4163
                     /label=T7
                     /note="T7 promoter, forward primer"
     promoter        4144..4162
                     /label=T7 promoter
                     /note="promoter for bacteriophage T7 RNA polymerase"
     primer_bind     complement(4210..4230)
                     /label=T3
                     /note="T3 promoter, forward primer"
     promoter        complement(4210..4228)
                     /label=T3 promoter
                     /note="promoter for bacteriophage T3 RNA polymerase"
     primer_bind     complement(4249..4265)
                     /label=M13 rev
                     /note="common sequencing primer, one of multiple similar
                     variants"
     primer_bind     complement(4249..4265)
                     /label=M13 Reverse
                     /note="In lacZ gene. Also called M13-rev"
     primer_bind     complement(4262..4284)
                     /label=M13/pUC Reverse
                     /note="In lacZ gene"
     protein_bind    4273..4289
                     /label=lac operator
                     /bound_moiety="lac repressor encoded by lacI"
                     /note="The lac repressor binds to the lac operator to
                     inhibit transcription in E. coli. This inhibition can be
                     relieved by adding lactose or
                     isopropyl-beta-D-thiogalactopyranoside (IPTG)."
     promoter        complement(4297..4327)
                     /label=lac promoter
                     /note="promoter for the E. coli lac operon"
     protein_bind    4342..4363
                     /label=CAP binding site
                     /bound_moiety="E. coli catabolite activator protein"
                     /note="CAP binding activates transcription in the presence
                     of cAMP."
     misc_RNA        4406..4481
                     /label=Sa gRNA scaffold
                     /note="guide RNA scaffold for the Staphylococcus aureus
                     CRISPR/Cas9 system"
     terminator      4498..4532
                     /label=lambda t0 terminator
                     /note="minimal transcription terminator from phage lambda
                     (Scholtissek and Grosse, 1987)"
     rep_origin      complement(4746..5334)
                     /direction=LEFT
                     /label=ori
                     /note="high-copy-number ColE1/pMB1/pBR322/pUC origin of
                     replication"
     primer_bind     complement(4826..4845)
                     /label=pBR322ori-F
                     /note="pBR322 origin, forward primer"
     CDS             5538..6338
                     /codon_start=1
                     /gene="aac(3)IV"
                     /product="aminoglycoside 3-N-acetyltransferase type IV "
                     /label=ApmR
                     /note="confers resistance to apramycin (Paget and Davies,
                     1996)"
                     /translation="MSSAVECNVVQYEWRKAELIGQLLNLGVTPGGVLLVHSSFRSVRP
                     LEDGPLGLIEALRAALGPGGTLVMPSWSGLDDEPFDPATSPVTPDLGVVSDTFWRLPNV
                     KRSAHPFAFAAAGPQAEQIISDPLPLPPHSPASPVARVHELDGQVLLLGVGHDANTTLH
                     LAELMAKVPYGVPRHCTILQDGKLVRVDYLENDHCCERFALADRWLKEKSLQKEGPVGH
                     AFARLIRSRDIVATALGQLGRDPLIFLHPPEAGCEECDAARQSIG"
     CDS             complement(7277..8719)
                     /codon_start=1
                     /gene="rep"
                     /product="replication initiator protein from the
                     Streptomyces ghanaensis plasmid pSG5"
                     /label=pSG5 Rep
                     /translation="MWKPGEATWGNTCRCNNVHTCPWCMSRILAVRGSNVQLAADGLAD
                     AGYGLHLGTNTLRHFERMAFGTVRKGMRHGLVAVLHDGWKGAYGSSGRRWRTMRDDFGI
                     IGYERAFEDTFGWGSGWHLHWHTLWVTREVLGPDAQAAFHDALAGAWAAGVESAGGYTV
                     SKTCDRPGCSCEGKGHGTDVRPLNGADAADGDAGKQARYLYKDGDKTKGGVSKIGLELA
                     GQNFKAGRGDDRMGPLDLGDAAAAELQRLRRPGPFVEKYREREFGVFQVRKHYRSQNLN
                     RLIKELGIQQDVRTEEEITDDTEGLVAIAVIPAYIWYRYIARVAGRRLDLIKVAETYGL
                     PGVRRLVESWGLVCGKDVLDPPAPEAPAAPGDLDADQMRFEVMSEEEAAFREARRKANE
                     ARTEELAASLDRVRQPKKEAIRPTISLRKRLKPKPVTVDVKTPPPGAASPVCRRCKGKL
                     APVLQPWGRLPGDCLRVDTAVA"
     oriT            9887..9996
                     /note="incP origin of transfer"
ORIGIN
        1 gccctgcagg cggaagtcag gtagacacga cttccgctag tccttgcaag gtctgctgac
       61 gtgaggcggg gcggtcgttt ttgaccgccc tgccttcgtc atgtaggctc gctcgctgtg
      121 cctggcgtgt catcagacgc ccaggtcccg gtgccgtgag gcccgggcca tcgagccggt
      181 ggtacgtggc tgcggtcccc ttgtgagggc tgcgcgccgt gtgctgtccg gcgcgcacag
      241 ccttgaatcc acccgcgggg gccggccggt ctccgtgagc tcgagtagac gacggagacg
      301 taatgaagcg caactacatc ctgggcctgg acatcggcat cacctccgtc ggctacggca
      361 tcatcgacta cgagacgcgc gacgtcatcg acgccggcgt ccgcctgttc aaggaagcca
      421 acgtcgagaa caacgagggc cgccgctcca agcgcggcgc ccgccgcctg aagcgccgcc
      481 gccgccaccg catccagcgc gtcaagaagc tgctgttcga ctacaacctg ctgaccgacc
      541 actccgagct gtccggcatc aacccgtacg aggcccgcgt caagggcctg tcccagaagc
      601 tgtccgagga agagttctcc gccgccctgc tgcacctggc caagcgccgc ggcgtccaca
      661 acgtcaacga ggtggaagag gacaccggca acgagctgtc caccaaggag cagatcagcc
      721 gcaactccaa ggccctggag gagaagtacg tcgccgagct gcaactggag cggctgaaga
      781 aggacggcga ggtccgcggc tccatcaacc gcttcaagac ctccgactac gtcaaggaag
      841 ccaagcagct gctgaaggtc cagaaggcct accaccagct ggaccagtcc ttcatcgaca
      901 cctacatcga cctgctggag acgcgtcgca cctactacga gggtccgggc gagggctccc
      961 cgttcggctg gaaggacatc aaggagtggt acgagatgct gatgggccac tgcacctact
     1021 tcccggagga gctgcgctcc gtcaagtacg cctacaacgc cgacctgtac aacgccctga
     1081 acgacctgaa caacctggtc atcacccgcg acgagaacga gaagctggag tactacgaga
     1141 agttccagat catcgagaac gtgttcaagc agaagaagaa gccgaccctg aagcagatcg
     1201 ccaaggagat cctggtcaac gaagaggaca tcaagggcta ccgcgtcacc tccaccggca
     1261 agccggagtt caccaacctg aaggtctacc acgacatcaa ggacatcacc gcccgcaagg
     1321 agatcatcga gaacgccgag ctgctggacc agatcgccaa gatcctgacg atctaccagt
     1381 cctccgagga catccaggaa gagctgacca acctgaactc cgagctgacc caggaagaga
     1441 tcgagcagat cagcaacctg aagggctaca ccggcaccca caacctgtcc ctgaaggcca
     1501 tcaacctgat cctggacgag ctgtggcaca ccaacgacaa ccagatcgcc atcttcaacc
     1561 gcctgaagct ggtcccgaag aaggtggacc tgtcccagca gaaggagatc ccgaccaccc
     1621 tggtggacga cttcatcctg tccccggtcg tcaagcgctc cttcatccag tccatcaagg
     1681 tcatcaacgc catcatcaag aagtacggcc tgccgaacga catcatcatc gagctggccc
     1741 gcgagaagaa ctccaaggac gcccagaaga tgatcaacga gatgcagaag cgcaaccgcc
     1801 agaccaacga gcgcatcgag gagatcatcc gcaccaccgg caaggagaac gccaagtacc
     1861 tgatcgagaa gatcaagctg cacgacatgc aggaaggcaa gtgcctgtac tccctggagg
     1921 ccatcccgct ggaggacctg ctgaacaacc cgttcaacta cgaggtggac cacatcatcc
     1981 cgcgctccgt ctccttcgac aactccttca acaacaaggt cctggtcaag caggaagaga
     2041 actccaagaa gggcaaccgc accccgttcc agtacctgtc ctcctccgac tccaagatca
     2101 gctacgagac gttcaagaag cacatcctga acctggccaa gggcaagggc cgcatctcca
     2161 agaccaagaa ggagtacctg ctggaggagc gcgacatcaa ccgcttctcc gtccagaagg
     2221 acttcatcaa ccgcaacctg gtggacaccc ggtacgccac ccgcggcctg atgaacctgc
     2281 tgcgctccta cttccgcgtc aacaacctgg acgtcaaggt caagtccatc aacggcggct
     2341 tcacctcctt cctgcgtcgc aagtggaagt tcaagaagga gcgcaacaag ggctacaagc
     2401 accacgccga ggacgccctg atcatcgcca acgccgactt catcttcaag gagtggaaga
     2461 agctggacaa ggccaagaag gtcatggaga accagatgtt cgaggagaag caggccgagt
     2521 ccatgccgga gatcgagacg gagcaggagt acaaggaaat cttcatcacc ccgcaccaga
     2581 tcaagcacat caaggacttc aaggactaca agtactccca ccgcgtggac aagaagccga
     2641 accgcgagct gatcaacgac accctgtact ccacccgcaa ggacgacaag ggcaacaccc
     2701 tgatcgtcaa caacctgaac ggcctgtacg acaaggacaa cgacaagctg aagaagctga
     2761 tcaacaagtc cccggagaag ctgctgatgt accaccacga cccgcagacc taccagaagc
     2821 tgaagctgat catggagcag tacggcgacg agaagaaccc gctgtacaag tactacgagg
     2881 agacgggcaa ctacctgacg aagtactcca agaaggacaa cggcccggtc atcaagaaga
     2941 tcaagtacta cggcaacaag ctgaacgcgc acctggacat caccgacgac tacccgaact
     3001 cccgcaacaa ggtcgtcaag ctgtccctga agccgtaccg cttcgacgtc tacctggaca
     3061 acggcgtcta caagttcgtc accgtcaaga acctggacgt catcaagaag gagaactact
     3121 acgaggtcaa ctccaagtgc tacgaggaag ccaagaagct gaagaagatc agcaaccagg
     3181 ccgagttcat cgcctccttc tacaacaacg acctgatcaa gatcaacggc gagctgtacc
     3241 gcgtcatcgg cgtcaacaac gacctgctga accgcatcga ggtcaacatg atcgacatca
     3301 cctaccgcga gtacctggag aacatgaacg acaagcgccc gccgcgcatc atcaagacga
     3361 tcgcctccaa gacccagtcc atcaagaagt actccaccga catcctgggc aacctgtacg
     3421 aggtcaagtc caagaagcac ccgcagatca tcaagaaggg ctgagaattc agatctacgc
     3481 gttcnnnnnn nnnnnnnnnn nnnnnnnnnn nnnnnnnnnn nnnnnnnnnn nnnnnnnnnn
     3541 nnnnnnnnnn nnnnnnnnnn nnnnnnnnnn nnnnnnnnnn nnnnnnnnnn nnnnnnnnnn
     3601 nnnnnnnnnn nnnnnnnnnn nnnnnnnnnn nnnnnnnnnn nnnnnnnnnn nnnnnnnnnn
     3661 nnngctgctc cttcggtcgg acgtgcgtct acgggcacct taccgcagcc gtcggctgtg
     3721 cgacacggac ggatcgggcg aactggccga tgctgggaga agcgcgctgc tgtacggcgc
     3781 gcaccgggtg cggagcccct cggcgagcgg tgtgaaactt ctgtgaatgg cctgttcggt
     3841 tgcttttttt atacggctgc cagataaggc ttgcagcatc tgggcggcta ccgctatgat
     3901 cggggcgttc ctgcaattct tagtgcgagt atctgaaagg ggatacgcaa gtcttctcag
     3961 ccgctacagg gcgcgtccca ttcgccattc aggctgcgca actgttggga agggcgatcg
     4021 gtgcgggcct cttcgctatt acgccagctg gcgaaagggg gatgtgctgc aaggcgatta
     4081 agttgggtaa cgccagggtt ttcccagtca cgacgttgta aaacgacggc cagtgagcgc
     4141 gcgtaatacg actcactata gggcgaattg ggtaccgggc cccccctcga ggtcctccag
     4201 cttttgttcc ctttagtgag ggttaattgc gcgcttggcg taatcatggt catagctgtt
     4261 tcctgtgtga aattgttatc cgctcacaat tccacacaac atacgagccg gaagcataaa
     4321 gtgtaaagcc tggggtgcct aatgagtgag ctaactcaca ttaattgcgt tgcgctcact
     4381 gcccgctttc caccggtgaa gacatgtttt agtactctgg aaacagaatc tactaaaaca
     4441 aggcaaaatg ccgtgtttat ctcgtcaact tgttggcgag aactccatct ggatttgttc
     4501 agaacgctcg gttgccgccg ggcgtttttt atctagagct agcatgcata tgaagctttg
     4561 ttcacattcg aacggtctct gctttgacaa catgctgtgc ggtgttgtaa agtcgtggcc
     4621 aggagaatac gacagcgtgc aggactgggg gagttatgac tagtgtgaaa agtcagtatc
     4681 cagtcgtgta gttcttatta ccttctagag gccaggaacc gtaaaaaggc cgcgttgctg
     4741 gcgtttttcc ataggctccg cccccctgac gagcatcaca aaaatcgacg ctcaagtcag
     4801 aggtggcgaa acccgacagg actataaaga taccaggcgt ttccccctgg aagctccctc
     4861 gtgcgctctc ctgttccgac cctgccgctt accggatacc tgtccgcctt tctcccttcg
     4921 ggaagcgtgg cgctttctca tagctcacgc tgtaggtatc tcagttcggt gtaggtcgtt
     4981 cgctccaagc tgggctgtgt gcacgaaccc cccgttcagc ccgaccgctg cgccttatcc
     5041 ggtaactatc gtcttgagtc caacccggta agacacgact tatcgccact ggcagcagcc
     5101 actggtaaca ggattagcag agcgaggtat gtaggcggtg ctacagagtt cttgaagtgg
     5161 tggcctaact acggctacac tagaagaaca gtatttggta tctgcgctct gctgaagcca
     5221 gttaccttcg gaaaaagagt tggtagctct tgatccggca aacaaaccac cgctggtagc
     5281 ggtggttttt ttgtttgcaa gcagcagatt acgcgcagaa aaaaaggatc tcaagaagat
     5341 cctttgatct tttctacggg gtctgacgct cagtggaacg aaaactcacg ttaagggatt
     5401 ttggtcatga gattatcaaa aaggatcttc acctagatcc ttttggttca tgtgcagctc
     5461 catcagcaaa aggggatgat aagtttatca ccaccgacta tttgcaacag tgccgttgat
     5521 cgtgctatga tcgactgatg tcatcagcgg tggagtgcaa tgtcgtgcaa tacgaatggc
     5581 gaaaagccga gctcatcggt cagcttctca accttggggt tacccccggc ggtgtgctgc
     5641 tggtccacag ctccttccgt agcgtccggc ccctcgaaga tgggccactt ggactgatcg
     5701 aggccctgcg tgctgcgctg ggtccgggag ggacgctcgt catgccctcg tggtcaggtc
     5761 tggacgacga gccgttcgat cctgccacgt cgcccgttac accggacctt ggagttgtct
     5821 ctgacacatt ctggcgcctg ccaaatgtaa agcgcagcgc ccatccattt gcctttgcgg
     5881 cagcggggcc acaggcagag cagatcatct ctgatccatt gcccctgcca cctcactcgc
     5941 ctgcaagccc ggtcgcccgt gtccatgaac tcgatgggca ggtacttctc ctcggcgtgg
     6001 gacacgatgc caacacgacg ctgcatcttg ccgagttgat ggcaaaggtt ccctatgggg
     6061 tgccgagaca ctgcaccatt cttcaggatg gcaagttggt acgcgtcgat tatctcgaga
     6121 atgaccactg ctgtgagcgc tttgccttgg cggacaggtg gctcaaggag aagagccttc
     6181 agaaggaagg tccagtcggt catgcctttg ctcggttgat ccgctcccgc gacattgtgg
     6241 cgacagccct gggtcaactg ggccgagatc cgttgatctt cctgcatccg ccagaggcgg
     6301 gatgcgaaga atgcgatgcc gctcgccagt cgattggctg agctcatgag cggagaacga
     6361 gatgacgttg gaggggcaag gtcgcgctga ttgctggggc aacacgtgga gcggatcggg
     6421 gattgtcttt cttcagctcg ctgatgatat gctgacgctc aatgccgttt ggcctccgac
     6481 taacgaaaat cccgcatttg gacggctgat ccgattggca cggcggacgg cgaatggcgg
     6541 agcagacgct cgtccggggg caatgagata tgaaaaagcc tgaactcacc gcgacgtatc
     6601 gatgtcgagg ttcctcaggg gagccacccc agagaagccc tcggagctga gcggagctat
     6661 ttccaaagcc atgccagcta gagacagtgc acaccgccaa gcatctgcaa aaccctcgcc
     6721 tggagggaaa gtgcaatgta cgtacgctgg tttccctcca gaaagggatt ctgcggcttc
     6781 tcaactttgg aagaagaggc ggaacgaact gctgtttcag cctactcatg tgaggaggct
     6841 ggtcctttac cctgatgccc gagggcatca gggtaaagga ccagcctcgc caactaggag
     6901 cgctaccaag gcgaacacaa cccaggactt ggtagaaccc ttcgccggag aagttcagac
     6961 tcatcggcat gagcacccct cgccgcgcac tcggcaccgg tccgtcgacc accaccagga
     7021 cgtcgttgtc gacgtcggcc ccgcggctcc tgcccgccga acgcgtcgtc gtcgacggcc
     7081 tggtgctcat cgacgagcac ccggagccag gtgaaaagcg ccggcggacg ctcggactgg
     7141 gcgcgggatt ccagcagtaa cccaggtccg ccggccacct cacggcaggc agaccctcgg
     7201 ctttcgcgcc gggaccgcca tgagaccgcc acccggatgt ccggggtggc ggtctcatgg
     7261 cggtccctca gcggccctac gcgaccgctg tgtcgacgcg gaggcagtct ccggggagcc
     7321 ggccccaggg ctggagtacc ggggcgagct tgcccttgca gcggcggcac acgggcgacg
     7381 cggcgccggg cgggggagtc ttgacgtcga cggtgaccgg cttcggcttc aggcgcttcc
     7441 gaaggctgat cgtcgggcgg atcgcctcct tcttcggctg acgcactcgg tcgagcgaag
     7501 cggccagctc ctccgtgcgg gcctcgttgg ccttccggcg cgcctcgcgg aaagcagctt
     7561 cctcctcgga catgacctcg aacctcatct ggtcagcgtc aaggtcgccc ggcgcggccg
     7621 gcgcttccgg ggcgggcggg tccaggacgt ccttgccaca caccaggccc caggactcga
     7681 cgagccgccg gacgcccggt aggccgtacg tctcggcgac cttgatgagg tcgaggcgac
     7741 gtccggcgac gcgggcgatg tatcggtacc agatgtaggc cgggatgacc gcgatggcga
     7801 ccaggccctc ggtgtcgtcg gtgatctcct cctcggtgcg gacgtcctgc tggatgccga
     7861 gttccttgat cagccggttc aggttctgcg accggtagtg cttgcggacc tggaacacgc
     7921 cgaactcgcg ctcgcggtac ttctcgacga acgggccggg ccgacgaagc cgctgcagct
     7981 cggcggccgc cgcgtcgccc aggtcgagcg gtcccatgcg gtcgtcgccg cgaccggcct
     8041 tgaagttctg tccggccagc tccaggccga tcttggagac gccgcccttg gtcttgtcgc
     8101 cgtccttgta gaggtagcgg gcctgcttgc ccgcatcgcc gtcagcggcg tccgcgccgt
     8161 tgagtgggcg cacgtcggtg ccgtggccct tgccctcaca ggagcaaccg ggccggtcgc
     8221 acgtcttgct gacggtgtag ccgcccgcgg attcgacccc ggcggcccag gctccggcga
     8281 gtgcgtcgtg gaacgcggcc tgggcgtccg ggccgagcac ctcgcgggtg acccagagcg
     8341 tgtgccagtg caggtgccag ccggagcccc agccgaaggt gtcctcgaag gcccgctcgt
     8401 agccgatgat cccgaagtcg tcgcgcatcg tgcgccagcg gcggccggac gagccgtacg
     8461 cgcccttcca gccgtcgtgc aagaccgcga ccaggccgtg ccgcattccc ttgcggacgg
     8521 tgccgaacgc catgcgctcg aagtggcgca acgtgttcgt gccaaggtgc agcccgtacc
     8581 cggcgtccgc gagaccgtcg gcggcgagct gcacgttcga gccccgtacg gccaggatgc
     8641 ggctcatgca ccacgggcag gtgtggacgt tgttgcagcg gcacgtgttg ccccacgtcg
     8701 cctcgcccgg cttccacatc agctcggccg tcccggcagt gagccgggtc ccgcagccct
     8761 tgaacgcctc gttcagcgac accgtctggt gccggtcccg ccgggcgaac cgctcgtcgc
     8821 gcgggtcctc ccgcccggct gtcgcggcac cctcgtttgg ggtagaaccc gttccagtta
     8881 cagcgctctg acctgcagtg gacggagatt ttcccttact actaaagccc gcgtccggat
     8941 tacccgctgt agtcgtgctt gctacgctgc gtgactggtc cgcaatgaga cgctttgcgc
     9001 gctttcggca ggcgtccgag cagtagattt tggggcgctt cccggggatg tggacgatcg
     9061 gggtgccgca gtggcacttc ggtccggcgg ggcgcggtgg tgtcgacgcg ctgttctctc
     9121 gtacgctcgt cacagagcaa acgtcctcac tcggcatgct gcgccagttg cgggggcggc
     9181 gagcccggga ggccaatccc gggctcgtgc catttctggg tcctgttgat cctggcattg
     9241 gtgtggccgt tcattgcccc tgctcgctcc tgacgcgccg atagacgtcc gatacgcccg
     9301 gtgctggtgg gatttgatag gtcggaagaa gccccgcccg ggcctgggcg gggcttcctg
     9361 tgcgtcagga cctcctcgtc gtgagcctct tcggcctatg gacggagtga cctcgtgatc
     9421 cgttacagcc gcgcgcgctc gcgtagagcg gtctcatcag ttccacgaac ggtcctcttc
     9481 gcagatcagg gcgttggggc ggagtctcac caaggactac gtctgctggc gatttccgtt
     9541 acaccccggg cggtggccgg cgcacacgcg cgcccgcgtt gggcagtgca gaaagtgcag
     9601 aaacctaggc gctgatggtc caggtccacg gttcgtcgtc ggcggcggcg cgggcggcgg
     9661 cgtcggccag ggcgcgggcg agaccggcta cggcgggctt gatgcgccgg ttgcgggcga
     9721 ccttgagcag ctagtatgca ggtcgacgga tcttttccgc tgcataaccc tgcttcgggg
     9781 tcattatagc gattttttcg gtatatccat cctttttcgc acgatataca ggattttgcc
     9841 aaagggttcg tgtagacttt ccttggtgta tccaacggcg tcagccgggc aggataggtg
     9901 aagtaggccc acccgcgagc gggtgttcct tcttcactgt cccttattcg cacctggcgg
     9961 tgctcaacgg gaatcctgct ctgcgaggct ggccggctac cgccggcgta acagatgagg
    10021 gcaagcggat ggctgatgaa accaagccaa ccaggaaggg cagcccacct atcaaggtgt
    10081 actgccttcc agacgaacga agagcgattg aggaaaaggc ggcggcggcc ggcatgagcc
    10141 tgtcggccta cctgctggcc gtcggccagg gctacaaaat cacgggcgtc gtggactatg
    10201 agcacgtccg cgagctg
//
