>Addgene plasmid #129553 | pCRISPomyces-SaCas9 | addgene full sequence | sequence record 258922 | Addgene NGS Result
GCCCTGCAGGCGGAAGTCAGGTAGACACGACTTCCGCTAGTCCTTGCAAGGTCTGCTGACGTGAGGCGGG
GCGGTCGTTTTTGACCGCCCTGCCTTCGTCATGTAGGCTCGCTCGCTGTGCCTGGCGTGTCATCAGACGC
CCAGGTCCCGGTGCCGTGAGGCCCGGGCCATCGAGCCGGTGGTACGTGGCTGCGGTCCCCTTGTGAGGGC
TGCGCGCCGTGTGCTGTCCGGCGCGCACAGCCTTGAATCCACCCGCGGGGGCCGGCCGGTCTCCGTGAGC
TCGAGTAGACGACGGAGACGTAATGAAGCGCAACTACATCCTGGGGCTGGACATCGGCATCACCTCCGTC
GGCTACGGCATCATCGACTACGAGACGCGCGACGTCATCGACGCCGGCGTCCGCCTGTTCAAGGAAGCCA
ACGTCGAGAACAACGAGGGCCGCCGCTCCAAGCGCGGCGCCCGCCGCCTGAAGCGCCGCCGCCGCCACCG
CATCCAGCGCGTCAAGAAGCTGCTGTTCGACTACAACCTGCTGACCGACCACTCCGAGCTGTCCGGCATC
AACCCGTACGAGGCCCGCGTCAAGGGCCTGTCCCAGAAGCTGTCCGAGGAAGAGTTCTCCGCCGCCCTGC
TGCACCTGGCCAAGCGCCGCGGCGTCCACAACGTCAACGAGGTGGAAGAGGACACCGGCAACGAGCTGTC
CACCAAGGAGCAGATCAGCCGCAACTCCAAGGCCCTGGAGGAGAAGTACGTCGCCGAGCTGCAACTGGAG
CGGCTGAAGAAGGACGGCGAGGTCCGCGGCTCCATCAACCGCTTCAAGACCTCCGACTACGTCAAGGAAG
CCAAGCAGCTGCTGAAGGTCCAGAAGGCCTACCACCAGCTGGACCAGTCCTTCATCGACACCTACATCGA
CCTGCTGGAGACGCGTCGCACCTACTACGAGGGTCCGGGCGAGGGCTCCCCGTTCGGCTGGAAGGACATC
AAGGAGTGGTACGAGATGCTGATGGGCCACTGCACCTACTTCCCGGAGGAGCTGCGCTCCGTCAAGTACG
CCTACAACGCCGACCTGTACAACGCCCTGAACGACCTGAACAACCTGGTCATCACCCGCGACGAGAACGA
GAAGCTGGAGTACTACGAGAAGTTCCAGATCATCGAGAACGTGTTCAAGCAGAAGAAGAAGCCGACCCTG
AAGCAGATCGCCAAGGAGATCCTGGTCAACGAAGAGGACATCAAGGGCTACCGCGTCACCTCCACCGGCA
AGCCGGAGTTCACCAACCTGAAGGTCTACCACGACATCAAGGACATCACCGCCCGCAAGGAGATCATCGA
GAACGCCGAGCTGCTGGACCAGATCGCCAAGATCCTGACGATCTACCAGTCCTCCGAGGACATCCAGGAA
GAGCTGACCAACCTGAACTCCGAGCTGACCCAGGAAGAGATCGAGCAGATCAGCAACCTGAAGGGCTACA
CCGGCACCCACAACCTGTCCCTGAAGGCCATCAACCTGATCCTGGACGAGCTGTGGCACACCAACGACAA
CCAGATCGCCATCTTCAACCGCCTGAAGCTGGTCCCGAAGAAGGTGGACCTGTCCCAGCAGAAGGAGATC
CCGACCACCCTGGTGGACGACTTCATCCTGTCCCCGGTCGTCAAGCGCTCCTTCATCCAGTCCATCAAGG
TCATCAACGCCATCATCAAGAAGTACGGCCTGCCGAACGACATCATCATCGAGCTGGCCCGCGAGAAGAA
CTCCAAGGACGCCCAGAAGATGATCAACGAGATGCAGAAGCGCAACCGCCAGACCAACGAGCGCATCGAG
GAGATCATCCGCACCACCGGCAAGGAGAACGCCAAGTACCTGATCGAGAAGATCAAGCTGCACGACATGC
AGGAAGGCAAGTGCCTGTACTCCCTGGAGGCCATCCCGCTGGAGGACCTGCTGAACAACCCGTTCAACTA
CGAGGTGGACCACATCATCCCGCGCTCCGTCTCCTTCGACAACTCCTTCAACAACAAGGTCCTGGTCAAG
CAGGAAGAGAACTCCAAGAAGGGCAACCGCACCCCGTTCCAGTACCTGTCCTCCTCCGACTCCAAGATCA
GCTACGAGACGTTCAAGAAGCACATCCTGAACCTGGCCAAGGGCAAGGGCCGCATCTCCAAGACCAAGAA
GGAGTACCTGCTGGAGGAGCGCGACATCAACCGCTTCTCCGTCCAGAAGGACTTCATCAACCGCAACCTG
GTGGACACCCGGTACGCCACCCGCGGCCTGATGAACCTGCTGCGCTCCTACTTCCGCGTCAACAACCTGG
ACGTCAAGGTCAAGTCCATCAACGGCGGCTTCACCTCCTTCCTGCGTCGCAAGTGGAAGTTCAAGAAGGA
GCGCAACAAGGGCTACAAGCACCACGCCGAGGACGCCCTGATCATCGCCAACGCCGACTTCATCTTCAAG
GAGTGGAAGAAGCTGGACAAGGCCAAGAAGGTCATGGAGAACCAGATGTTCGAGGAGAAGCAGGCCGAGT
CCATGCCGGAGATCGAGACGGAGCAGGAGTACAAGGAAATCTTCATCACCCCGCACCAGATCAAGCACAT
CAAGGACTTCAAGGACTACAAGTACTCCCACCGCGTGGACAAGAAGCCGAACCGCGAGCTGATCAACGAC
ACCCTGTACTCCACCCGCAAGGACGACAAGGGCAACACCCTGATCGTCAACAACCTGAACGGCCTGTACG
ACAAGGACAACGACAAGCTGAAGAAGCTGATCAACAAGTCCCCGGAGAAGCTGCTGATGTACCACCACGA
CCCGCAGACCTACCAGAAGCTGAAGCTGATCATGGAGCAGTACGGCGACGAGAAGAACCCGCTGTACAAG
TACTACGAGGAGACGGGCAACTACCTGACGAAGTACTCCAAGAAGGACAACGGCCCGGTCATCAAGAAGA
TCAAGTACTACGGCAACAAGCTGAACGCGCACCTGGACATCACCGACGACTACCCGAACTCCCGCAACAA
GGTCGTCAAGCTGTCCCTGAAGCCGTACCGCTTCGACGTCTACCTGGACAACGGCGTCTACAAGTTCGTC
ACCGTCAAGAACCTGGACGTCATCAAGAAGGAGAACTACTACGAGGTCAACTCCAAGTGCTACGAGGAAG
CCAAGAAGCTGAAGAAGATCAGCAACCAGGCCGAGTTCATCGCCTCCTTCTACAACAACGACCTGATCAA
GATCAACGGCGAGCTGTACCGCGTCATCGGCGTCAACAACGACCTGCTGAACCGCATCGAGGTCAACATG
ATCGACATCACCTACCGCGAGTACCTGGAGAACATGAACGACAAGCGCCCGCCGCGCATCATCAAGACGA
TCGCCTCCAAGACCCAGTCCATCAAGAAGTACTCCACCGACATCCTGGGCAACCTGTACGAGGTCAAGTC
CAAGAAGCACCCGCAGATCATCAAGAAGGGCTGAGAATTCAGATCTACGCGTTC
[179 nt withheld, positions 3485-3663]
GCTGCTCCTTCGGTCGGACGTGCGTCTACGGGCACCTTACCGCAGCCGTCGGCTGTGCGACACGGACGGA
TCGGGCGAACTGGCCGATGCTGGGAGAAGCGCGCTGCTGTACGGCGCGCACCGGGTGCGGAGCCCCTCGG
CGAGCGGTGTGAAACTTCTGTGAATGGCCTGTTCGGTTGCTTTTTTTATACGGCTGCCAGATAAGGCTTG
CAGCATCTGGGCGGCTACCGCTATGATCGGGGCGTTCCTGCAATTCTTAGTGCGAGTATCTGAAAGGGGA
TACGCAAGTCTTCTCAGCCGCTACAGGGCGCGTCCCATTCGCCATTCAGGCTGCGCAACTGTTGGGAAGG
GGGATCGGTGCGGGCCTCTTCGCTATTACGCCAGCTGGCGAAAGGGGGATGTGCTGCAAGGCGATTAAGT
TGGGTAACGCCAGGGTTTTCCCAGTCACGACGTTGTAAAACGACGGCCAGTGAGCGCGCGTAATACGACT
CACTATAGGGCGAATTGGGTACCGGGCCCCCCCTCGAGGTCCTCCAGCTTTTGTTCCCTTTAGTGAGGGT
TAATTGCGCGCTTGGCGTAATCATGGTCATAGCTGTTTCCTGTGTGAAATTGTTATCCGCTCACAATTCC
ACACAACATACGAGCCGGAAGCATAAAGTGTAAAGCCTGGGGTGCCTAATGAGTGAGCTAACTCACATTA
ATTGCGTTGCGCTCACTGCCCGCTTTCCACCGGTGAAGACATGTTTTAGTACTCTGGAAACAGAATCTAC
TAAAACAAGGCAAAATGCCGTGTTTATCTCGTCAACTTGTTGGCGAGAACTCCATCTGGATTTGTTCAGA
ACGCTCGGTTGCCGCCGGGCGTTTTTTATCTAGAGCTAGCATGCATATGAAGCTTTGTTCACATTCGAAC
GGTCTCTGCTTTGACAACATGCTGTGCGGTGTTGTAAAGTCGTGGCCAGGAGAATACGACAGCGTGCAGG
ACTGGGGGAGTTATGACTAGTGTGAAAAGTCAGTATCCAGTCGTGTAGTTCTTATTACCTTCTAGAGGCC
AGGAACCGTAAAAAGGCCGCGTTGCTGGCGTTTTTCCATAGGCTCCGCCCCCCTGACGAGCATCACAAAA
ATCGACGCTCAAGTCAGAGGTGGCGAAACCCGACAGGACTATAAAGATACCAGGCGTTTCCCCCTGGAAG
CTCCCTCGTGCGCTCTCCTGTTCCGACCCTGCCGCTTACCGGATACCTGTCCGCCTTTCTCCCTTCGGGA
AGCGTGGCGCTTTCTCATAGCTCACGCTGTAGGTATCTCAGTTCGGTGTAGGTCGTTCGCTCCAAGCTGG
GCTGTGTGCACGACCCCCCCGTTCAGCCCGACCGCTGCGCCTTATCCGGTAACTATCGTCTTGAGTCCAA
CCCGGTAAGACACGACTTATCGCCACTGGCAGCAGCCACTGGTAACAGGATTAGCAGAGCGAGGTATGTA
GGCGGTGCTACAGAGTTCTTGAAGTGGTGGCCTAACTACGGCTACACTAGAAGAACAGTATTTGGTATCT
GCGCTCTGCTGAAGCCAGTTACCTTCGGAAAAAGAGTTGGTAGCTCTTGATCCGGCAAACAAACCACCGC
TGGTAGCGGTGGTTTTTTTGTTTGCAAGCAGCAGATTACGCGCAGAAAAAAAGGATCTCAAGAAGATCCT
TTGATCTTTTCTACGGGGTCTGACGCTCAGTGGAACGAAAACTCACGTTAAGGGATTTTGGTCATGAGAT
TATCAAAAAGGATCTTCACCTAGATCCTTTTGGTTCATGTGCAGCTCCATCAGCAAAAGGGGATGATAAG
TTTATCACCACCGACTATTTGCAACAGTGCCGTTGATCGTGCTATGATCGACTGATGTCATCAGCGGTGG
AGTGCAATGTCGTGCAATACGAATGGCGAAAAGCCGAGCTCATCGGTCAGCTTCTCAACCTTGGGGTTAC
CCCCGGCGGTGTGCTGCTGGTCCACAGCTCCTTCCGTAGCGTCCGGCCCCTCGAAGATGGGCCACTTGGA
CTGATCGAGGCCCTGCGTGCTGCGCTGGGTCCGGGAGGGACGCTCGTCATGCCCTCGTGGTCAGGTCTGG
ACGACGAGCCGTTCGATCCTGCCACGTCGCCCGTTACACCGGACCTTGGAGTTGTCTCTGACACATTCTG
GCGCCTGCCAAATGTAAAGCGCAGCGCCCATCCATTTGCCTTTGCGGCAGCGGGGCCACAGGCAGAGCAG
ATCATCTCTGATCCATTGCCCCTGCCACCTCACTCGCCTGCAAGCCCGGTCGCCCGTGTCCATGAACTCG
ATGGGCAGGTACTTCTCCTCGGCGTGGGACACGATGCCAACACGACGCTGCATCTTGCCGAGTTGATGGC
AAAGGTTCCCTATGGGGTGCCGAGACACTGCACCATTCTTCAGGATGGCAAGTTGGTACGCGTCGATTAT
CTCGAGAATGACCACTGCTGTGAGCGCTTTGCCTTGGCGGACAGGTGGCTCAAGGAGAAGAGCCTTCAGA
AGGAAGGTCCAGTCGGTCATGCCTTTGCTCGGTTGATCCGCTCCCGCGACATTGTGGCGACAGCCCTGGG
TCAACTGGGCCGAGATCCGTTGATCTTCCTGCATCCGCCAGAGGCGGGATGCGAAGAATGCGATGCCGCT
CGCCAGTCGATTGGCTGAGCTCATGAGCGGAGAACGAGATGACGTTGGAGGGGCAAGGTCGCGCTGATTG
CTGGGGCAACACGTGGAGCGGATCGGGGATTGTCTTTCTTCAGCTCGCTGATGATATGCTGACGCTCAAT
GCCGTTTGGCCTCCGACTAACGAAAATCCCGCATTTGGACGGCTGATCCGATTGGCACGGCGGACGGCGA
ATGGCGGAGCAGACGCTCGTCCGGGGGCAATGAGATATGAAAAAGCCTGAACTCACCGCGACGTATCGAT
GTCGAGGTTCCTCAGGGGAGCCACCCCAGAGAAGCCCTCGGAGCTGAGCGGAGCTATTTCCAAAGCCATG
CCAGCTAGAGACAGTGCACACCGCCAAGCATCTGCAAAACCCTCGCCTGGAGGGAAAGTGCAATGTACGT
ACGCTGGTTTCCCTCCAGAAAGGGATTCTGCGGCTTCTCAACTTTGGAAGAAGAGGCGGAACGAACTGCT
GTTTCAGCCTACTCATGTGAGGAGGCTGGTCCTTTACCCTGATGCCCGAGGGCATCAGGGTAAAGGACCA
GCCTCGCCAACTAGGAGCGCTACCAAGGCGAACACAACCCAGGACTTGGTAGAACCCTTCGCCGGAGAAG
TTCAGACTCATCGGCATGAGCACCCCTCGCCGCGCACTCGGCACCGGTCCGTCGACCACCACCAGGACGT
CGTTGTCGACGTCGGCCCCGCGGCTCCTGCCCGCCGAACGCGTCGTCGTCGACGGCCTGGTGCTCATCGA
CGAGCACCCGGAGCCAGGTGAAAAGCGCCGGCGGACGCTCGGACTGGGCGCGGGATTCCAGCAGTAACCC
AGGTCCGCCGGCCACCTCACGGCAGGCAGACCCTCGGCTTTCGCGCCGGGACCGCCATGAGACCGCCACC
CGGATGTCCGGGGTGGCGGTCTCATGGCGGTCCCTCAGCGGCCCTACGCGACCGCTGTGTCGACGCGGAG
GCAGTCTCCGGGGTGCTGGCCCCAGGGCTGGAGTACCGGGGCGAGCTTGCCCTTGCAGCGGCGGCACACG
GGCGACGCGGCGCCGGGCGGGGGAGTCTTGACGTCGACGGTGACCGGCTTCGGCTTCAGGCGCTTCCGAA
GGCTGATCGTCGGGCGGATCGCCTCCTTCTTCGGCTGACGCACTCGGTCGAGCGAAGCGGCCAGCTCCTC
CGTGCGGGCCTCGTTGGCCTTCCGGCGCGCCTCGCGGAAAGCAGCTTCCTCCTCGGACATGACCTCGAAC
CTCATCTGGTCAGCGTCAAGGTCGCCCGGCGCGGCCGGCGCTTCCGGGGCGGGCGGGTCCAGGACGTCCT
TGCCCCACACCAGGCCCCAGGACTCGACGAGCCGCCGGACGCCCGGTAGGCCGTACGTCTCGGCGACCTT
GATGAGGTCGAGGCGACGTCCGGCGACGCGGGCGATGTATCGGTACCAGATGTAGGCCGGGATGACCGCG
ATGGCGACCAGGCCCTCGGTGTCGTCGGTGATCTCCTCCTCGGTGCGGACGTCCTGCTGGATGCCGAGTT
CCTTGATCAGCCGGTTCAGGTTCTGCGACCGGTAGTGCTTGCGGACCTGGAACACGCCGAACTCGCGCTC
GCGGTACTTCTCGACGAACGGGCCGGGCCGACGAAGCCGCTGCAGCTCGGCGGCCGCCGCGTCGCCCAGG
TCGAGCGGTCCCATGCGGTCGTCGCCGCGACCGGCCTTGAAGTTCTGTCCGGCCAGCTCCAGGCCGATCT
TGGCGACGCCGCCCTTGGTCTTGTCGCCGTCCTTGTAGAGGTAGCGGGCCTGCTTGCCCGCATCGCCGTC
AGCGGCGTCCGCGCCGTTGAGTGGGCGCACGTCGGTGCCGTGGCCCTTGCCCTCACAGGAGCAACCGGGC
CGGTCGCACGTCTCGCTGACGGTGTAGCCGCCCGCGGATTCGACCCCGGCGGCCCAGGCTCCGGCGAGTG
CGTCGCGGAACGCGGCCTGGGCGTCCGGGCCGAGCACCTCGCGGGTGACCCAGAGCGTGTGCCAGTGCAG
GTGCCAGCCGGAGCCCCAGCCGAAGGTGTCCTCGAAGGCCCGCTCGTAGCCGATGATCCCGAAGTCGTCG
CGCATCGTGCGCCAGCGGCGGCCGGACGAGCCGTACGCGCCCTTCCAGCCGTCGTGCAAGACCGCGACCA
GGCCGTGCCGCATTCCCTTGCGGACGGTGCCGAACGCCATGCGCTCGAAGTGGCGCAACGTGTTCGTGCC
AAGGTGCAGCCCGTACCCGGCGTCCGCGAGACCGTCGGCGGCGAGCTGCACGTTCGAGCCCCGTACGGCC
AGGATGCGGCTCATGCACCACGGGCAGGTGTGGACGTTGTTGCAGCGGCACGTGTTGCCCCACGTCGCCT
CGCCCGGCTTCCACATCAGCTCGGCCGTCCCGGCAGTGAGCCGGGTCCCGCAGCCCTTGAACGCCTCGTT
CAGCGACACCGTCTGGTGCCGGTCCCGCCGGGCGAACCGCTCGTCGCGCGGGTCCTCCCGCCCGGCTGTC
GCGGCACCCTCGTTTGGGGTAGAACCCGTTCCAGTTACAGCGCTCTGACCTGCAGTGGACGGAGATTTTC
CCTTACTACTAAAGCCCGCGTCCGGATTACCCGCTGTAGTCGTGCTTGCTACGCTGCGTGACTGGTCCGC
AATGAGACGCTTTGCGCGCTTTCGGCAGGCGTCCGAGCAGTAGATTTTGGGGCGCTTCCCGGGGATGTGG
ACGATCGGGGTGCCGCAGTGGCACTTCGGTCCGGCGGGGCGCGGTGGTGTCGACGCGCTGTTCTCTCGTA
CGCTCGTCACAGAGCAAACGTCCTCACTCGGCATGCTGCGCCGGTTCGGGGGCGGCGAGCCCGGGAGGCC
AATCCCGGGCTCGTGCCATTTCTGGGTCCTGTTGATCCTGGCATTGGTGTGGCCGTTCATTGCCCCTGCT
CGCTCCTGACGCGCCGATAGACGTCCGATACGCCCGGTGCTGGTGGGATTTGATAGGTCGGAAGAAGCCC
CGCCCGGGCCTGGGCGGGGCTTCCTGTGCGTCAGGACCTCCTCGTCGTGAGCCTCTTCGGCCTATGGACG
GAGTGACCTCGTGATCCGTTACAGCCGCGCGCGCTCGCGTAGAGCGGTCTCATCAGTTCCACGAACGGTC
CTCTTCGCAGATCAGGGCGTTGGGGCGGAGTCTCACCAAGGACTACGTCTGCTGGCGATTTCCGTTACAC
CCCGGGCGGTGGCCGGCGCACACGCGCGCCCGCGTTGGGCAGTGCAGAAAGTGCAGAAACCTAGGCGCTG
ATGGTCCAGGTCCACGGTTCGTCGTCGGCGGCGGCGCGGGCGGCGGCGTCGGCCAGGGCGCGGGCGAGAC
CGGCTACGGCGGGCTTGATGCGCCGGTTGCGGGCGACCTTGAGCAGCTAGTATGCAGGTCGACGGATCTT
TTCCGCTGCATAACCCTGCTTCGGGGTCATTATAGCGATTTTTTCGGTATATCCATCCTTTTTCGCACGA
TATACAGGATTTTGCCAAAGGGTTCGTGTAGACTTTCCTTGGTGTATCCAACGGCGTCAGCCGGGCAGGA
TAGGTGAAGTAGGCCCACCCGCGAGCGGGTGTTCCTTCTTCACTGTCCCTTATTCGCACCTGGCGGTGCT
CAACGGGAATCCTGCTCTGCGAGGCTGGCCGGCTACCGCCGGCGTAACAGATGAGGGCAAGCGGATGGCT
GATGAAACCAAGCCAACCAGGAAGGGCAGCCCACCTATCAAGGTGTACTGCCTTCCAGACGAACGAAGAG
CGATTGAGGAAAAGGCGGCGGCGGCCGGCATGAGCCTGTCGGCCTACCTGCTGGCCGTCGGCCAGGGCTA
CAAAATCACGGGCGTCGTGGACTATGAGCACGTCCGCGAGCTG
Features (pLannotate 1.2.2; 20 found; start..end, strand, type, name):
      1..302     +  promoter       rpsL promoter: promoter for the Xylanimonas cellulosilytica ribosomal protein S12 gene
    303..3461    +  CDS            cas9: CAS9_STAAU - Experimental evidence at protein level: Swiss-Prot protein existence level 1. CRISPR (clustered regularly interspaced short palindromic repeat) is an adaptive immune system that provides protection against mobile genetic elements (viruses, transposable elements and conjugative plasmids). CRISPR clusters contain spacers, sequences complementary to antecedent mobile elements, and target invading nucleic acids. CRISPR clusters are transcribed and processed into CRISPR RNA (crRNA). In type II CRISPR systems correct processing of pre-crRNA requires a trans- encoded small RNA (tracrRNA)
   3485..3622    +  CDS            M13 gene VIII (fragment) (sequence withheld): pVIII; VIII; major coat protein
   3629..3663    +  terminator     fd terminator (fragment) (sequence withheld): central terminator from bacteriophage fd (Otsuka and Kunisawa, 1982)
   3664..3948    +  promoter       gapdh promoter: glyceraldehyde-3-phosphate dehydrogenase promoter from Eggerthella lenta
   3960..3976    -  rep_origin     f1 ori (fragment): f1 bacteriophage origin of replication; arrow indicates direction of (+) strand synthesis
   3981..4136    -  CDS            lacZα (fragment): LacZα fragment of β-galactosidase; lacZ fragment
   4144..4162    +  promoter       T7 promoter: promoter for bacteriophage T7 RNA polymerase
   4171..4194    -  misc_feature   MCS (fragment): pBluescript multiple cloning site
   4210..4228    -  promoter       T3 promoter: promoter for bacteriophage T3 RNA polymerase
   4273..4289    -  protein_bind   lac operator: The lac repressor binds to the lac operator to inhibit transcription in E. coli. This inhibition can be relieved by adding lactose or isopropyl-β-D-thiogalactopyranoside (IPTG). lac repressor encoded by lacI
   4297..4327    -  promoter       lac promoter: promoter for the E. coli lac operon
   4342..4363    -  protein_bind   CAP binding site: CAP binding activates transcription in the presence of cAMP. E. coli catabolite activator protein
   4406..4481    +  misc_RNA       Sa gRNA scaffold: guide RNA scaffold for the Staphylococcus aureus CRISPR/Cas9 system
   4498..4532    +  terminator     lambda t0 terminator: minimal transcription terminator from phage lambda (Scholtissek and Grosse, 1987)
   4746..5334    -  rep_origin     ori: high-copy-number ColE1/pMB1/pBR322/pUC origin of replication
   5538..6338    +  CDS            ApmR: aminoglycoside 3-N-acetyltransferase type IV ; aac(3)IV; confers resistance to apramycin (Paget and Davies, 1996)
   7277..8719    -  CDS            pSG5 Rep: replication initiator protein from the Streptomyces ghanaensis plasmid pSG5; rep
   9886..9995    +  oriT           oriT: incP origin of transfer
  10028..4       +  CDS            traJ (fragment) (across the origin): oriT-recognizing protein; traJ
