[The description below was written by a language model from this plasmid's Addgene catalogue record, the feature table of its GenBank file and pLannotate feature annotations shown in this document.]
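Description:
pCRISPomyces-SaCas9 is a 10.2 kb E. coli–Streptomyces shuttle plasmid built on the pKC1139 backbone for CRISPR-Cas genome editing in streptomycetes. It is maintained in E. coli through a high-copy ColE1/pUC-type origin and in Streptomyces through the pSG5 replicon, represented here by the pSG5 Rep initiator gene. pSG5 replication is generally known to be temperature-sensitive, which allows plasmid curing after editing. A single base change in the rep region removes a BbsI site. Selection in both hosts relies on the aac(3)IV apramycin resistance gene. An incP oriT, with an adjacent traJ fragment, allows conjugal transfer from a suitable E. coli donor into Streptomyces.

The payload has two expression units. A Streptomyces codon-optimized Staphylococcus aureus Cas9 coding sequence (about 3.2 kb) is driven by the rpsL promoter from Xylanimonas cellulosilytica and followed by an fd terminator fragment. Downstream, the gapdh promoter from Eggerthella lenta directs guide RNA transcription, ending in the SaCas9 gRNA scaffold and a lambda t0 terminator. Between the gapdh promoter and the scaffold lies an inverted lacZ-alpha cassette with its lac promoter, operator and CAP site, plus pBluescript-derived T7/T3 promoters and M13 primer sites. Together with the "BbsI" noted in the promoter field and the removal of the backbone BbsI site, this arrangement suggests that the cassette is a placeholder replaced by a spacer through BbsI-based cloning with blue/white screening, although the record does not state the cloning scheme. No specific spacer or homology repair template is annotated, so the plasmid appears to be an empty editing vector into which users insert their own target sequences. It was deposited as part of a study comparing Cas proteins for editing in streptomycetes.
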