Addgene plasmid #129553: pCRISPomyces-SaCas9
Purpose: Contains codon-optimized SaCas9 and gRNA for streptomyces
Depositing lab: Fong Tian Wong & Mingzi M. Zhang. Depositing organization: Molecular Engineering Laboratory, BMSI, A*Star. Publication: Characterization of Cas proteins for CRISPR-Cas editing in streptomycetes. Yeo WL, Heng E, Tan LL, Lim YW, Lim YH, Hoon S, Zhao H, Zhang MM, Wong FT. Biotechnol Bioeng. 2019 May 15. doi: 10.1002/bit.27021. PubMed 31090220.
Backbone
  Vector backbone: pKC1139
  Total vector size (bp): 10217
  Modifications to backbone: mutation G8694C to remove BbsI site from pSG5 rep
  Vector type: Bacterial Expression
Growth in bacteria
  Bacterial resistance: Apramycin, 25 μg/mL
  Growth temperature: 37°C
  Growth strain: DH5alpha
  Copy number: High Copy
Gene/Insert
  Gene/Insert name: SaCas9 (alt name: Staphylococcus aureus Cas9)
  Insert size (bp): 3158
  Promoter: rpsL(XC)-BbsI
  Cloning method: Unknown
  Sequencing primers: 5′ unknown
Terms and licenses: Academic/Nonprofit Terms; Industry Terms: Not Available to Industry
How to cite: pCRISPomyces-SaCas9 was a gift from Fong Tian Wong & Mingzi M. Zhang (Addgene plasmid # 129553 ; http://n2t.net/addgene:129553 ; RRID:Addgene_129553)
